>Addgene plasmid #48977 | pBEG R2-eCFP-L3 #BGV202 | depositor partial sequence | sequence record 71715 | full sequence
CCAATACGCAAACCGCCTCTCCCCGCGCGTTGGCCGATTCATTAATGCAGCTGGCACGACAGGTTTCCCG
ACTGGAAAGCGGGCAGTGAGCGCAACGCAATTAATGTGAGTTAGCTCACTCATTAGGCACCCCAGGCTTT
ACACTTTATGCTTCCGCGGCTCGTATGTTGTGTGGAATTGTGAGCGGATAACAATTTCACACAGGAAACA
GCTATGACCATGATTACGCCACTAGCAGATCTGCCGGCCATAGTGACTGGATATGTTGTGTTTTACAGTA
TTATGTAGTCTGTTTTTTATGCAAAATCTAATTTAATATATTGATATTTATATCATTTTACGTTTCTCGT
TCAGCTTTCTTGTACAAAGTGGTGCTAGCGCGGCCGCCCCCTTCACCTTGGATCCGCCGGCGAATTCCGC
CCCGCCCCTCTCCCTCCCCCCCCCCTAACGTTACTGGCCGAAGCCGCTTGGAATAAGGCCGGTGTGCGTT
TGTCTATATGTTATTTTCCACCATATTGCCGTCTTTTGGCAATGTGAGGGCCCGGAAACCTGGCCCTGTC
TTCTTGACGAGCATTCCTAGGGGTCTTTCCCCTCTCGCCAAAGGAATGCAAGGTCTGTTGAATGTCGTGA
AGGAAGCAGTTCCTCTGGAAGCTTCTTGAAGACAAACAACGTCTGTAGCGACCCTTTGCAGGCAGCGGAA
CCCCCCACCTGGCGACAGGTGCCTCTGCGGCCAAAAGCCACGTGTATAAGATACACCTGCAAAGGCGGCA
CAACCCCAGTGCCACGTTGTGAGTTGGATAGTTGTGGAAAGAGTCAAATGGCTCTCCTCAAGCGTATTCA
ACAAGGGGCTGAAGGATGCCCAGAAGGTACCCCATTGTATGGGATCTGATCTGGGGCCTCGGTGCACATG
CTTTACATGTGTTTAGTCGAGGTTAAAAAAACGTCTAGGCCCCCCGAACCACGGGGACGTGGTTTTCCTT
TGAAAAACACGATGATAATATGGCCACAACCATGGCCAGATCCGCTGAGGAGACATCTAGAATGGTGAGC
AAGGGCGAGGAGCTGTTCACCGGGGTGGTGCCCATCCTGGTCGAGCTGGACGGCGACGTAAACGGCCACA
AGTTCAGCGTGTCCGGCGAGGGCGAGGGCGATGCCACCTACGGCAAGCTGACCCTGAAGTTCATCTGCAC
CACCGGCAAGCTGCCCGTGCCCTGGCCCACCCTCGTGACCACCCTGACCTGGGGCGTGCAGTGCTTCAGC
CGCTACCCCGACCACATGAAGCAGCACGACTTCTTCAAGTCCGCCATGCCCGAAGGCTACGTCCAGGAGC
GCACCATCTTCTTCAAGGACGACGGCAACTACAAGACCCGCGCCGAGGTGAAGTTCGAGGGCGACACCCT
GGTGAACCGCATCGAGCTGAAGGGCATCGACTTCAAGGAGGACGGCAACATCCTGGGGCACAAGCTGGAG
TACAACTACATCAGCCACAACGTCTATATCACCGCCGACAAGCAGAAGAACGGCATCAAGGCCAACTTCA
AGATCCGCCACAACATCGAGGACGGCAGCGTGCAGCTCGCCGACCACTACCAGCAGAACACCCCCATCGG
CGACGGCCCCGTGCTGCTGCCCGACAACCACTACCTGAGCACCCAGTCCGCCCTGAGCAAAGACCCCAAC
GAGAAGCGCGATCACATGGTCCTGCTGGAGTTCGTGACCGCCGCCGGGATCACTCTCGGCATGGACGAGC
TGTACAAGTAATCTAGACTTTCCCTCAGCGGATCTCCTAGGCTCGAGTTAAGGGTGGGCGCGCCCCCGGG
CAACTTTATTATACAAAGTTGGCATTATAAAAAAGCATTGCTCATCAATTTGTTGCAACGAACAGGTCAC
TATCAGTCAAAATAAAATCATTATTTACTAGTGTTAACTTCGATCCCCAATTCGCCCTATAGTGAGTCGT
ATTACAATTCACTGGCCGTCGTTTTACAACGTCGTGACTGGGAAAACCCTGGCGTTACCCAACTTAATCG
CCTTGCAGCACATCCCCCTTTCGCCAGCTGGCGTAATAGCGAAGAGGCCCGCACCGATCGCCCTTCCCAA
CAGTTGCGCAGCCTGAATGGCGAATGAGCTTGCGCCGTCCCGTCAAGTCAGCGTAATGCTCTGCCAGTGT
TACAACCAATTAACCAATTCTGATTAGAAAAACTCATCGAGCATCAAATGAAACTGCAATTTATTCATAT
CAGGATTATCAATACCATATTTTTGAAAAAGCCGTTTCTGTAATGAAGGAGAAAACTCACCGAGGCAGTT
CCATAGGATGGCAAGATCCTGGTATCGGTCTGCGATTCCGACTCGTCCAACATCAATACAACCTATTAAT
TTCCCCTCGTCAAAAATAAGGTTATCAAGTGAGAAATCACCATGAGTGACGACTGAATCCGGTGAGAATG
GCAAAAGGTTATGCATTTCTTTCCAGACTTGTTCAACAGGCCAGCCATTACGCTCGTCATCAAAATCACT
CGCATCAACCAAACCGTTATTCATTCGTGATTGCGCCTGAGCGAGACGAAATACGCGATCGCTGTTAAAA
GGACAATTACAAACAGGAATCGAATGCAACCGGCGCAGGAACACTGCCAGCGCATCAACAATATTTTCAC
CTGAATCAGGATATTCTTCTAATACCTGGAATGCTGTTTTCCCAGGGATCGCAGTGGTGAGTAACCATGC
ATCATCAGGAGTACGGATAAAATGCTTGATGGTCGGAAGAGGCATAAATTCCGTCAGCCAGTTTAGTCTG
ACCATCTCATCTGTAACATCATTGGCAACGCTACCTTTGCCATGTTTCAGAAACAACTCTGGCGCATCGG
GCTTCCCATACAATCAATAGATTGTCGCACCTGATTGCCCGACATTATCGCGAGCCCATTTATACCCATA
TAAATCAGCATCCATGTTGGAATTTAATCGCGGCCTCGACGAGCAAGACGTTTCCCGTTGAATATGGCTC
ATAACACCCCTTGTATTACTGTTTATGTAAGCAGACAGTTTTATTGTTCATGATGATATATTTTTATCTT
GTGCAATGTAACATCAGAGATTTTGAGACACTCGACAAGATGATCTTCTTGAGATCGTTTTGGTCTGCGC
GTAATCTCTTGCTCTGAAAACGAAAAAACCGCCTTGCAGGGCGGTTTTTCGAAGGTTCTCTGAGCTACCA
ACTCTTTGAACCGAGGTAACTGGCTTGGAGGAGCGCAGTCACCAAAACTTGTCCTTTCAGTTTAGCCTTA
ACCGGCGCATGACTTCAAGACTAACTCCTCTAAATCAATTACCAGTGGCTGCTGCCAGTGGTGCTTTTGC
ATGTCTTTCCGGGTTGGACTCAAGACGATAGTTACCGGATAAGGCGCAGCGGTCGGACTGAACGGGGGGT
TCGTGCATACAGTCCAGCTTGGAGCGAACTGCCTACCCGGAACTGAGTGTCAGGCGTGGAATGAGACAAA
CGCGGCCATAACAGCGGAATGACACCGGTAAACCGAAAGGCAGGAACAGGAGAGCGCACGAGGGAGCCGC
CAGGGGAAACGCCTGGTATCTTTATAGTCCTGTCGGGTTTCGCCACCACTGATTTGAGCGTCAGATTTCG
TGATGCTTGTCAGGGGGGCGGAGCCTATGGAAAAACGGCTTTGCCGCGGCCCTCTCACTTCCC
