>Addgene plasmid #48977 | pBEG R2-eCFP-L3 #BGV202 | addgene partial sequence | sequence record 79154 | M13pUC-Rev 5'-AGCGGATAACAATTTCACACAGG-3'
ATGTTGTGTTTTACAGTATTATGTAGTCTGTTTTTTATGCAAAATCTAATTTAATATATTGATATTTATA
TCATTTTACGTTTCTCGTTCAGCTTTCTTGTACAAAGTGGTGCTAGCGCGGCCGCCCCCTTCACCTTGGA
TCCGCCGGCGAATTCCGCCC
