>Addgene plasmid #48977 | pBEG R2-eCFP-L3 #BGV202 | addgene partial sequence | sequence record 79990 | M13pUC-Fwd 5'-CCCAGTCACGACGTTGTAAAACG-3'
TATAGGGCGAATTGGGGATCGAAGTTAACACTAGTAAATAATGATTTTATTTTGACTGATAGTGACCTGT
TCGTTGCAACAAATTGATGAGCAATGCTTTTTTATAATGCCAACTTTGTATAATAAAGTTGCCCGGGGGC
GCGCCCACCCTTAACTCGAGCCTAGGAGATCCGCTGAGGGAAAGTCTAGATTACTTGTACAGCTCGTCCA
TGCCGAGAGTGATCCCGGCGGCGGTCACGAACTCCAGCAGGACCATGTGATCGCGCTTCTCGTTGGGGTC
TTTGCTCAGGGCGGACTGGGTGCTCAGGTAGTGGTTGTCGGGCAGCAGCACGGGGCCGTCGCCGATGGGG
GTGTTCTGCTGGTAGTGGTCGGCGAGCTGCACGCTGCCGTCCTCGATGTTGTGGCGGATCTTGAAGTTGG
CCTTGATGCCGTTCTTCTGCTTGTCGGCGGTGATATAGACGTTGTGGCTGATGTAGTTGTACTCCAGCTT
GTGCCCCAGGATGTTGCCGTCCTCCTTGAAGTCGATGCCCTTCAGCTCGATGCGGTTCACCAGGGTGTCG
CCCTCGAACTTCACCTCGGCGCGGGTCTTGTAGTTGCCGTCGTCCTTGAAGAAGATGGTGCGCTCCTGGA
CGTAGCCTTCGGGCATGGCGGACTTGAAGAAGTCGTGCTGCTTCATGTGGTCGGGGTAGCGGCTGAAGCA
CTGCACGCCCCAGGTCAGGGTGGTCACGAGGGTGG
