>Addgene plasmid #48977 | pBEG R2-eCFP-L3 #BGV202 | addgene partial sequence | sequence record 80070 | EGFP-N 5'-CGTCGCCGTCCAGCTCGACCAG-3'
CCTTGCTCACCATTCTAGATGTCTCCTCAGCGGATCTGGCCATGGTTGTGGCCATATTATCATCGTGTTT
TTCAAAGGAAAACCACGTCCCCGTGGTTCGGGGGGCCTAGACGTTTTTTTAACCTCGACTAAACACATGT
AAAGCATGTGCACCGAGGCCCCAGATCAGATCCCATACAATGGGGTACCTTCTGGGCATCCTTCAGCCCC
TTGTTGAATACGCTTGAGGAGAGCCATTTGACTCTTTCCACAACTATCCAACTCACAACGTGGCACTGGG
GTTGTGCCGCCTTTGCAGGTGTATCTTATACACGTGGCTTTTGGCCGCAGAGGCACCTGTCGCCAGGTGG
GGGGTTCCGCTGCCTGCAAAGGGTCGCTACAGACGTTGTTTGTCTTCAAGAAGCTTCCAGAGGAACTGCT
TCCTTCACGACATTCAACAGACCTTGCATTCCTTTGGCGAGAGGGGAAAGACCCCTAGGAATGCTCGTCA
AGAAGACAGGGCCAGGTTTCCGGGCCCTCACATTGCCAAAAGACGGCAATATGGTGGAAAATAACATATA
GACAAACGCACACCGGCCTTATTCCAAGCGGCTTCGGCCA
