[The description below was written by a language model from this plasmid's Addgene catalogue record.]
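Description:
pBEG R2-eCFP-L3 is a Gateway entry-type cloning plasmid of about 3.7 kb, built on the pBEG R2+xL3 backbone and maintained in E. coli under kanamycin selection. The record does not give its origin of replication or copy number. It belongs to a modular system for assembling lentiviral and retroviral vectors by multisite Gateway recombination, in which it serves as a "module 3" donor, the position that contributes the selection or marker component of the final vector.

The payload is an internal ribosome entry site (described as a strong IRES) placed immediately upstream of the enhanced cyan fluorescent protein (eCFP) coding sequence, and the whole cassette is flanked by attR2 and attL3 recombination sites. No promoter is present in the module. The IRES is intended to allow cap-independent translation of eCFP from a transcript initiated further upstream once the module has been recombined into a destination vector alongside the other modules. This would place eCFP as the downstream cistron of a bicistronic message, so that cyan fluorescence reports expression of the assembled cassette and can be used to identify or sort transduced cells. The specific att sites dictate the order and orientation in which this fragment joins its neighbouring modules during the recombination reaction.

The insert was introduced by restriction cloning, although the sites used are not recorded. M13 forward and reverse primer sites flank the cassette for sequence verification. On its own the plasmid is a building block rather than an expression construct, used to generate custom viral vectors for gene expression or knockdown in vitro and in vivo.
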