Addgene plasmid #48977: pBEG R2-eCFP-L3 #BGV202
Purpose: Supplies the selection marker (eCFP) and IRES with flanked by AttR2 and AttL3 sites for Gateway cloning recombination reaction. (This corresponds to a module 3 plasmid).
Depositing lab: David Dankort. Depositing organization: McGill University. Publication: A modular lentiviral and retroviral construction system to rapidly generate vectors for gene expression and gene knockdown in vitro and in vivo. Geiling B, Vandal G, Posner AR, de Bruyns A, Dutchak KL, Garnett S, Dankort D. PLoS One. 2013 Oct 11;8(10):e76279. doi: 10.1371/journal.pone.0076279. PubMed 24146852.
Backbone
  Vector backbone: pBEG R2+xL3 (Addgene plasmid 48952)
  Backbone manufacturer: Dankort Lab
  Total vector size (bp): 3703
  Vector type: Gateway cloning vector
Growth in bacteria
  Bacterial resistance: Kanamycin, 50 μg/mL
  Growth temperature: 37°C
  Growth strain: DH5alpha
  Copy number: Unknown
Gene/Insert
  Gene/Insert name: eCFP
  Promoter: NA
  Tag / fusion protein: IRES (strong) (N terminal on insert)
  Cloning method: Restriction Enzyme; 5′ cloning site unknown (unknown if destroyed); 3′ cloning site unknown (unknown if destroyed)
  Sequencing primers: 5′ M13-F20; 3′ M13 R
Terms and licenses: Academic/Nonprofit Terms; Industry Terms: Not Available to Industry
How to cite: pBEG R2-eCFP-L3 #BGV202 was a gift from David Dankort (Addgene plasmid # 48977 ; http://n2t.net/addgene:48977 ; RRID:Addgene_48977)
